>Addgene plasmid #112771 | pRK5 Flag RagC (CTD) | addgene full sequence | sequence record 224995 | Addgene NGS Result
TTCGAGCTCGCCCGACATTGATTATTGACTAGTTATTAATAGTAATCAATTACGGGGTCATTAGTTCATA
GCCCATATATGGAGTTCCGCGTTACATAACTTACGGTAAATGGCCCGCCTGGCTGACCGCCCAACGACCC
CCGCCCATTGACGTCAATAATGACGTATGTTCCCATAGTAACGCCAATAGGGACTTTCCATTGACGTCAA
TGGGTGGAGTATTTACGGTAAACTGCCCACTTGGCAGTACATCAAGTGTATCATATGCCAAGTACGCCCC
CTATTGACGTCAATGACGGTAAATGGCCCGCCTGGCATTATGCCCAGTACATGACCTTATGGGACTTTCC
TACTTGGCAGTACATCTACGTATTAGTCATCGCTATTACCATGGTGATGCGGTTTTGGCAGTACATCAAT
GGGCGTGGATAGCGGTTTGACTCACGGGGATTTCCAAGTCTCCACCCCATTGACGTCAATGGGAGTTTGT
TTTGGCACCAAAATCAACGGGACTTTCCAAAATGTCGTAACAACTCCGCCCCATTGACGCAAATGGGCGG
TAGGCGTGTACGGTGGGAGGTCTATATAAGCAGAGCTCGTTTAGTGAACCGTCAGATCGCCTGGAGACGC
CATCCACGCTGTTTTGACCTCCATAGAAGACACCGGGACCGATCCAGCCTCCGCGGCCGGGAACGGTGCA
TTGGAACGCGGATTCCCCGTGCCAAGAGTGACGTAAGTACCGCCTATAGAGTCTATAGGCCCACCCCCTT
GGCTTCGTTAGAACGCGGCTACAATTAATACATAACCTTATGTATCATACACATACGATTTAGGTGACAC
TATAGAATAACATCCACTTTGCCTTTCTCTCCACAGGTGTCCACTCCCAGGTCCAACTGCACCTCGGTTC
TATCGATTGAATTCACCATGGAAATGGACTACAAGGATGACGATGACAAGGGTGGTGGTGGTGGTGTCGA
CCAACTGCCGACCTTGGAAAACCTATTAAATATCTTTATATCAAATTCAGGTATTGAAAAAGCTTTTCTC
TTTGATGTTGTCAGCAAAATCTACATTGCAACAGACAGTTCCCCTGTGGATATGCAATCTTATGAACTTT
GCTGTGACATGATCGATGTTGTAATTGATGTGTCTTGTATATATGGGTTAAAGGAAGATGGAAGTGGAAG
TGCTTATGACAAAGAATCTATGGCAATTATCAAGCTGAATAATACAACTGTCCTTTATTTAAAGGAGGTG
ACTAAATTTTTGGCACTGGTCTGCATTCTAAGGGAAGAAAGCTTTGAAAGAAAAGGTTTAATAGACTACA
ACTTCCACTGTTTCCGAAAAGCTATTCATGAGGTTTTTGAGGTGGGTGTGACTTCTCACAGGAGCTGTGG
TCACCAGACTAGTGCCTCCAGTCTGAAAGCGCTGACACACAATGGCACGCCACGAAACGCCATCTTAGCG
GCCGCTAAGTAAGTAAGGATCCCCAGCTTGGCCGCCATGGCCCAACTTGTTTATTGCAGCTTATAATGGT
TACAAATAAAGCAATAGCATCACAAATTTCACAAATAAAGCATTTTTTTCACTGCATTCTAGTTGTGGTT
TGTCCAAACTCATCAATGTATCTTATCATGTCTGGATCGGGAATTAATTCGGCGCAGCACCATGGCCTGA
AATAACCTCTGAAAGAGGAACTTGGTTAGGTACCTTCTGAGGCGGAAAGAACCAGCTGTGGAATGTGTGT
CAGTTAGGGTGTGGAAAGTCCCCAGGCTCCCCAGCAGGCAGAAGTATGCAAAGCATGCATCTCAATTAGT
CAGCAACCAGGTGTGGAAAGTCCCCAGGCTCCCCAGCAGGCAGAAGTATGCAAAGCATGCATCTCAATTA
GTCAGCAACCATAGTCCCGCCCCTAACTCCGCCCATCCCGCCCCTAACTCCGCCCAGTTCCGCCCATTCT
CCGCCCCATGGCTGACTAATTTTTTTTATTTATGCAGAGGCCGAGGCCGCCTCGGCCTCTGAGCTATTCC
AGAAGTAGTGAGGAGGCTTTTTTGGAGGCCTAGGCTTTTGCAAAAAGCTGTTAACAGCTTGGCACTGGCC
GTCGTTTTACAACGTCGTGACTGGGAAAACCCTGGCGTTACCCAACTTAATCGCCTTGCAGCACATCCCC
CTTTCGCCAGCTGGCGTAATAGCGAAGAGGCCCGCACCGATCGCCCTTCCCAACAGTTGCGCAGCCTGAA
TGGCGAATGGCGCCTGATGCGGTATTTTCTCCTTACGCATCTGTGCGGTATTTCACACCGCATA
[142 nt withheld, positions 2305-2446]
C
[141 nt withheld, positions 2448-2588]
CCTTTGACGTTGGAGTCCACGTTCTTT
[37 nt withheld, positions 2616-2652]
ACCCTATCTCGGGCTATTCTTTTGATTTATAAGGGATTTTGCCGATTTCGGCCTATTGGTTAAAAAATGA
GCTGATTTAACAAAAATTTAACGCGAATTTTAACAAAATATTAACGTTTACAATTTTATGGTGCACTCTC
AGTACAATCTGCTCTGATGCCGCATAGTTAAGCCAGCCCCGACACCCGCCAACACCCGCTGACGCGCCCT
GACGGGCTTGTCTGCTCCCGGCATCCGCTTACAGACAAGCTGTGACCGTCTCCGGGAGCTGCATGTGTCA
GAGGTTTTCACCGTCATCACCGAAACGCGCGAGACGAAAGGGCCTCGTGATACGCCTATTTTTATAGGTT
AATGTCATGATAATAATGGTTTCTTAGACGTCAGGTGGCACTTTTCGGGGAAATGTGCGCGGAACCCCTA
TTTGTTTATTTTTCTAAATACATTCAAATATGTATCCGCTCATGAGACAATAACCCTGATAAATGCTTCA
ATAATATTGAAAAAGGAAGAGTATGAGTATTCAACATTTCCGTGTCGCCCTTATTCCCTTTTTTGCGGCA
TTTTGCCTTCCTGTTTTTGCTCACCCAGAAACGCTGGTGAAAGTAAAAGATGCTGAAGATCAGTTGGGTG
CACGAGTGGGTTACATCGAACTGGATCTCAACAGCGGTAAGATCCTTGAGAGTTTTCGCCCCGAAGAACG
TTTTCCAATGATGAGCACTTTTAAAGTTCTGCTATGTGGCGCGGTATTATCCCGTATTGACGCCGGGCAA
GAGCAACTCGGTCGCCGCATACACTATTCTCAGAATGACTTGGTTGAGTACTCACCAGTCACAGAAAAGC
ATCTTACGGATGGCATGACAGTAAGAGAATTATGCAGTGCTGCCATAACCATGAGTGATAACACTGCGGC
CAACTTACTTCTGACAACGATCGGAGGACCGAAGGAGCTAACCGCTTTTTTGCACAACATGGGGGATCAT
GTAACTCGCCTTGATCGTTGGGAACCGGAGCTGAATGAAGCCATACCAAACGACGAGCGTGACACCACGA
TGCCTGTAGCAATGGCAACAACGTTGCGCAAACTATTAACTGGCGAACTACTTACTCTAGCTTCCCGGCA
ACAATTAATAGACTGGATGGAGGCGGATAAAGTTGCAGGACCACTTCTGCGCTCGGCCCTTCCGGCTGGC
TGGTTTATTGCTGATAAATCTGGAGCCGGTGAGCGTGGGTCTCGCGGTATCATTGCAGCACTGGGGCCAG
ATGGTAAGCCCTCCCGTATCGTAGTTATCTACACGACGGGGAGTCAGGCAACTATGGATGAACGAAATAG
ACAGATCGCTGAGATAGGTGCCTCACTGATTAAGCATTGGTAACTGTCAGACCAAGTTTACTCATATATA
CTTTAGATTGATTTAAAACTTCATTTTTAATTTAAAAGGATCTAGGTGAAGATCCTTTTTGATAATCTCA
TGACCAAAATCCCTTAACGTGAGTTTTCGTTCCACTGAGCGTCAGACCCCGTAGAAAAGATCAAAGGATC
TTCTTGAGATCCTTTTTTTCTGCGCGTAATCTGCTGCTTGCAAACAAAAAAACCACCGCTACCAGCGGTG
GTTTGTTTGCCGGATCAAGAGCTACCAACTCTTTTTCCGAAGGTAACTGGCTTCAGCAGAGCGCAGATAC
CAAATACTGTTCTTCTAGTGTAGCCGTAGTTAGGCCACCACTTCAAGAACTCTGTAGCACCGCCTACATA
CCTCGCTCTGCTAATCCTGTTACCAGTGGCTGCTGCCAGTGGCGATAAGTCGTGTCTTACCGGGTTGGAC
TCAAGACGATAGTTACCGGATAAGGCGCAGCGGTCGGGCTGAACGGGGGGTTCGTGCACACAGCCCAGCT
TGGAGCGAACGACCTACACCGAACTGAGATACCTACAGCGTGAGCTATGAGAAAGCGCCACGCTTCCCGA
AGGGAGAAAGGCGGACAGGTATCCGGTAAGCGGCAGGGTCGGAACAGGAGAGCGCACGAGGGAGCTTCCA
GGGGGAAACGCCTGGTATCTTTATAGTCCTGTCGGGTTTCGCCACCTCTGACTTGAGCGTCGATTTTTGT
GATGCTCGTCAGGGGGGCGGAGCCTATGGAAAAACGCCAGCAACGCGGCCTTTTTACGGTTCCTGGCCTT
TTGCTGGCCTTTTGCTCACATGTTCTTTCCTGCGTTATCCCCTGATTCTGTGGATAACCGTATTACCGCC
TTTGAGTGAGCTGATACCGCTCGCCGCAGCCGAACGACCGAGCGCAGCGAGTCAGTGAGCGAGGAAGCGG
AAGAGCGCCCAATACGCAAACCGCCTCTCCCCGCGCGTTGGCCGATTCATTAATGCAGCTGGCACGACAG
GTTTCCCGACTGGAAAGCGGGCAGTGAGCGCAACGCAATTAATGTGAGTTAGCTCACTCATTAGGCACCC
CAGGCTTTACACTTTATGCTTCCGGCTCGTATGTTGTGTGGAATTGTGAGCGGATAACAATTTCACACAG
GAAACAGCTATGACATGATTACGAATTAA
Features (pLannotate 1.2.2; 21 found; start..end, strand, type, name):
     14..393     +  enhancer       CMV enhancer: human cytomegalovirus immediate early enhancer
    394..597     +  promoter       CMV promoter: human cytomegalovirus (CMV) immediate early promoter
    733..776     +  intron         CMV intron (fragment): modified intron A from human cytomegalovirus
    828..846     +  promoter       SP6 promoter: promoter for bacteriophage SP6 RNA polymerase
    850..887     +  CDS            IgH signal sequence (fragment): signal sequence from the mouse immunoglobulin heavy chain variable region
    940..960     +  CDS            FLAG (fragment): FLAG® epitope tag, followed by an enterokinase cleavage site
    982..1464    +  CDS            RRAGC (fragment): RRAGC_HUMAN - Experimental evidence at protein level: Swiss-Prot protein existence level 1. Guanine nucleotide-binding protein that plays a crucial role in the cellular response to amino acid availability through regulation of the mTORC1 signaling cascade (PubMed:20381137, PubMed:27234373, PubMed:24095279). Forms heterodimeric Rag complexes with RRAGA or RRAGB and cycles between an inactive GTP-bound and an active GDP-bound form (PubMed:24095279). In its active form participates in the relocalization of mTORC1 to the lysosomes and its subsequent activation by the GTPase RHEB (PubMed:20381137,
   1514..1648    +  polyA_signal   SV40 poly(A) signal: SV40 polyadenylation signal
   1717..2074    +  promoter       SV40 promoter: SV40 enhancer and early promoter
   2093..2247    +  CDS            lacZα (fragment): LacZα fragment of β-galactosidase; lacZ fragment
   2253..2304    -  misc_feature   bom (fragment): basis of mobility region from pBR322
   2323..2703    +  rep_origin     M13 ori (sequence partly withheld): M13 bacteriophage origin of replication; arrow indicates direction of (+) strand synthesis
   2779..2828    -  misc_feature   bom (fragment): basis of mobility region from pBR322
   2930..2965    -  CDS            rop (fragment): Rop protein, which maintains plasmids at low copy number; rop
   3060..3164    +  promoter       AmpR promoter: bla
   3165..4025    +  CDS            AmpR: β-lactamase; bla; confers resistance to ampicillin, carbenicillin, and related antibiotics
   4196..4784    +  rep_origin     ori: high-copy-number ColE1/pMB1/pBR322/pUC origin of replication
   4967..5059    +  CDS            lacI (fragment): lac repressor; lacI; The lac repressor binds to the lac operator to inhibit transcription in E. coli. This inhibition can be relieved by adding lactose or isopropyl-β-D-thiogalactopyranoside (IPTG).
   5072..5093    +  protein_bind   CAP binding site: CAP binding activates transcription in the presence of cAMP. E. coli catabolite activator protein
   5108..5138    +  promoter       lac promoter: promoter for the E. coli lac operon
   5146..5162    +  protein_bind   lac operator: The lac repressor binds to the lac operator to inhibit transcription in E. coli. This inhibition can be relieved by adding lactose or isopropyl-β-D-thiogalactopyranoside (IPTG). lac repressor encoded by lacI
