[The description below was written by a language model from this plasmid's Addgene catalogue record and pLannotate feature annotations shown in this document.]
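Description:
pRK5 Flag RagC (CTD) is a mammalian expression plasmid of about 5.2 kb built on the pRK5 backbone, designed to produce only the C-terminal domain of human RagC (RRAGC) with an N-terminal FLAG epitope. It is propagated in E. coli through a high-copy ColE1/pUC-type origin and selected with ampicillin via the β-lactamase gene and its own promoter. The backbone also carries an M13 phage origin for single-stranded DNA production. It contains assorted vector remnants as well, including fragments of lacZα, lacI, rop and the pBR322 bom region, plus a lac promoter/operator and CAP site, none of which contribute to expression in mammalian cells. No mammalian selection marker is annotated, so the plasmid suits transient transfection.

The expression cassette is driven by the human cytomegalovirus immediate-early enhancer and promoter, followed by a fragment of CMV intron A and an SP6 promoter that could support in vitro transcription. A short fragment annotated as an immunoglobulin heavy-chain signal sequence lies upstream of the tag; the record does not indicate that it is part of the expressed protein. The FLAG sequence precedes a roughly 480 bp RRAGC fragment, consistent with a truncated, C-terminal-only coding region, and transcripts end at an SV40 polyadenylation signal. An SV40 enhancer/early promoter region sits downstream. The cloning sites used are not recorded.

RagC is a GTPase that heterodimerises with RagA or RagB and helps recruit mTORC1 to lysosomes in response to amino acids. This construct lets the C-terminal domain be expressed without the nucleotide-binding portion and detected or immunoprecipitated through the FLAG tag. The associated work concerns Rag GTPase binding to the Ragulator lysosomal scaffold.
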