Addgene plasmid #112771: pRK5 Flag RagC (CTD)
Purpose: express Flag-RagC (C terminal domain only)
Depositing lab: Roberto Zoncu. Depositing organization: University of California, Berkeley. Publication: A nutrient-induced affinity switch controls mTORC1 activation by its Rag GTPase-Ragulator lysosomal scaffold. Lawrence RE, Cho KF, Rappold R, Thrun A, Tofaute M, Kim DJ, Moldavski O, Hurley JH, Zoncu R. Nat Cell Biol. 2018 Sep;20(9):1052-1063. doi: 10.1038/s41556-018-0148-6. Epub 2018 Jul 30. PubMed 30061680.
Backbone
  Vector backbone: pRK5
  Vector type: Mammalian Expression
Growth in bacteria
  Bacterial resistance: Ampicillin, 100 μg/mL
  Growth temperature: 37°C
  Growth strain: DH5alpha
  Copy number: Unknown
Gene/Insert
  Gene/Insert name: Flag-RagC (C terminal domain only)
  Species: H. sapiens (human)
  Entrez Gene: RRAGC (a.k.a. GTR2, RAGC, TIB929)
  Tag / fusion protein: Flag (N terminal on insert)
  Cloning method: Restriction Enzyme; 5′ cloning site Unknown (unknown if destroyed); 3′ cloning site Unknown (unknown if destroyed)
Terms and licenses: Academic/Nonprofit Terms; Industry Terms: Not Available to Industry
How to cite: pRK5 Flag RagC (CTD) was a gift from Roberto Zoncu (Addgene plasmid # 112771 ; http://n2t.net/addgene:112771 ; RRID:Addgene_112771)
